>Addgene plasmid #103821 | pPHR-mCherry-NLS-VP16 | depositor full sequence | sequence record 196722 | Full Sequence
TAGTTATTAATAGTAATCAATTACGGGGTCATTAGTTCATAGCCCATATATGGAGTTCCGCGTTACATAA
CTTACGGTAAATGGCCCGCCTGGCTGACCGCCCAACGACCCCCGCCCATTGACGTCAATAATGACGTATG
TTCCCATAGTAACGCCAATAGGGACTTTCCATTGACGTCAATGGGTGGAGTATTTACGGTAAACTGCCCA
CTTGGCAGTACATCAAGTGTATCATATGCCAAGTACGCCCCCTATTGACGTCAATGACGGTAAATGGCCC
GCCTGGCATTATGCCCAGTACATGACCTTATGGGACTTTCCTACTTGGCAGTACATCTACGTATTAGTCA
TCGCTATTACCATGGTGATGCGGTTTTGGCAGTACATCAATGGGCGTGGATAGCGGTTTGACTCACGGGG
ATTTCCAAGTCTCCACCCCATTGACGTCAATGGGAGTTTGTTTTGGCACCAAAATCAACGGGACTTTCCA
AAATGTCGTAACAACTCCGCCCCATTGACGCAAATGGGCGGTAGGCGTGTACGGTGGGAGGTCTATATAA
GCAGAGCTGGTTTAGTGAACCGTCAGATCCGCTAGCGCTACCGGACTCAGATCTCGAGGCCACCATGAAG
ATGGACAAAAAGACTATAGTTTGGTTTAGAAGAGACCTAAGGATTGAGGATAATCCTGCATTAGCAGCAG
CTGCTCACGAAGGATCTGTTTTTCCTGTCTTCATTTGGTGTCCTGAAGAAGAAGGACAGTTTTATCCTGG
AAGAGCTTCAAGATGGTGGATGAAACAATCACTTGCTCACTTATCTCAATCCTTGAAGGCTCTTGGATCT
GACCTCACTTTAATCAAAACCCACAACACGATTTCAGCGATCTTGGATTGTATCCGCGTTACCGGTGCTA
CAAAAGTCGTCTTTAACCACCTCTATGATCCTGTTTCGTTAGTTCGGGACCATACCGTAAAGGAGAAGCT
GGTGGAACGTGGGATCTCTGTGCAAAGCTACAATGGAGATCTATTGTATGAACCGTGGGAGATATACTGC
GAAAAGGGCAAACCTTTTACGAGTTTCAATTCTTACTGGAAGAAATGCTTAGATATGTCGATTGAATCCG
TTATGCTTCCTCCTCCTTGGCGGTTGATGCCAATAACTGCAGCGGCTGAAGCGATTTGGGCGTGTTCGAT
TGAAGAACTAGGGCTGGAGAATGAGGCCGAGAAACCGAGCAATGCGTTGTTAACTAGAGCTTGGTCTCCA
GGATGGAGCAATGCTGATAAGTTACTAAATGAGTTCATCGAGAAGCAGTTGATAGATTATGCAAAGAACA
GCAAGAAAGTTGTTGGGAATTCTACTTCACTACTTTCTCCGTATCTCCATTTCGGGGAAATAAGCGTCAG
ACACGTTTTCCAGTGTGCCCGGATGAAACAAATTATATGGGCAAGAGATAAGAACAGTGAAGGAGAAGAA
AGTGCAGATCTTTTTCTTAGGGGAATCGGTTTAAGAGAGTATTCTCGGTATATATGTTTCAACTTCCCGT
TTACTCACGAGCAATCGTTGTTGAGTCATCTTCGGTTTTTCCCTTGGGATGCTGATGTTGATAAGTTCAA
GGCCTGGAGACAAGGCAGGACCGGTTATCCGTTGGTGGATGCCGGAATGAGAGAGCTTTGGGCTACCGGA
TGGATGCATAACAGAATAAGAGTGATTGTTTCAAGCTTTGCTGTGAAGTTTCTTCTCCTTCCATGGAAAT
GGGGAATGAAGTATTTCTGGGATACACTTTTGGATGCTGATTTGGAATGTGACATCCTTGGCTGGCAGTA
TATCTCTGGGAGTATCCCCGATGGCCACGAGCTTGATCGCTTGGACAATCCCGCGTTACAAGGCGCCAAA
TATGACCCAGAAGGTGAGTACATAAGGCAATGGCTTCCCGAGCTTGCGAGATTGCCAACTGAATGGATCC
ATCATCCATGGGACGCTCCTTTAACCGTACTCAAAGCTTCTGGTGTGGAACTCGGAACAAACTATGCGAA
ACCCATTGTAGACATCGACACAGCTCGTGAGCTACTAGCTAAAGCTATTTCAAGAACCCGTGAAGCACAG
ATCATGATCGGAGCAGCAGCCCGGGATCCACCGGTCGCCACCATGGTGAGCAAGGGCGAGGAGGATAACA
TGGCCATCATCAAGGAGTTCATGCGCTTCAAGGTGCACATGGAGGGCTCCGTGAACGGCCACGAGTTCGA
GATCGAGGGCGAGGGCGAGGGCCGCCCCTACGAGGGCACCCAGACCGCCAAGCTGAAGGTGACCAAGGGT
GGCCCCCTGCCCTTCGCCTGGGACATCCTGTCCCCTCAGTTCATGTACGGCTCCAAGGCCTACGTGAAGC
ACCCCGCCGACATCCCCGACTACTTGAAGCTGTCCTTCCCCGAGGGCTTCAAGTGGGAGCGCGTGATGAA
CTTCGAGGACGGCGGCGTGGTGACCGTGACCCAGGACTCCTCCCTGCAGGACGGCGAGTTCATCTACAAG
GTGAAGCTGCGCGGCACCAACTTCCCCTCCGACGGCCCCGTAATGCAGAAGAAGACCATGGGCTGGGAGG
CCTCCTCCGAGCGGATGTACCCCGAGGACGGCGCCCTGAAGGGCGAGATCAAGCAGAGGCTGAAGCTGAA
GGACGGCGGCCACTACGACGCTGAGGTCAAGACCACCTACAAGGCCAAGAAGCCCGTGCAGCTGCCCGGC
GCCTACAACGTCAACATCAAGTTGGACATCACCTCCCACAACGAGGACTACACCATCGTGGAACAGTACG
AACGCGCCGAGGGCCGCCACTCCACCGGCGGCATGGACGAGCTGTACAAGGGTAGGGGGCGTCGACTGGG
TACCCCTCCTAAGAAGAAGAGGAAGGTTGCCCCCACCATGGATAAAAAGAAGAGAAAGGCCCCCCCGACC
GATGTCAGCCTGGGGGACGAGCTCCACTTAGACGGCGAGGACGTGGCGATGGCGCATGCCGACGCGCTAG
ACGATTTCGATCTGGACATGTTGGGGGACGGGGATTCCCCGGGTCCGGGATTTACCCCCCACGACTCCGC
CCCCTACGGCGCTCTGGATATGGCCGACTTCGAGTTTGAGCAGATGTTTACCGATGCCCCTCTAGACGGG
GGGATCCACCGGATCTAGGCGGCCGCGACTCTAGATCATAATCAGCCATACCACATTTGTAGAGGTTTTA
CTTGCTTTAAAAAACCTCCCACACCTCCCCCTGAACCTGAAACATAAAATGAATGCAATTGTTGTTGTTA
ACTTGTTTATTGCAGCTTATAATGGTTACAAATAAAGCAATAGCATCACAAATTTCACAAATAAAGCATT
TTTTTCACTGCATTCTAGTTGTGGTTTGTCCAAACTCATCAATGTATCTTAAGGCGTAAATTGTAAGCGT
TAATATTTTGTTAAAATTCGCGTTAAATTTTTGTTAAATCAGCTCATTTTTTAACCAATAGGCCGAAATC
GGCAAAATCCCTTATAAATCAAAAGAATAGACCGAGATAGGGT
[37 nt withheld, positions 3544-3580]
AAAGAACGTGGACTCCAACGTCAAAGG
[49 nt withheld, positions 3608-3656]
T
[91 nt withheld, positions 3658-3748]
G
[124 nt withheld, positions 3750-3873]
CAGGTGGCACTTTTCGGGGAAATGTGCGCGGAACCCCTATTTGTTTATTTTTCTAAATACATTCAAATAT
GTATCCGCTCATGAGACAATAACCCTGATAAATGCTTCAATAATATTGAAAAAGGAAGAGTCCTGAGGCG
GAAAGAACCAGCTGTGGAATGTGTGTCAGTTAGGGTGTGGAAAGTCCCCAGGCTCCCCAGCAGGCAGAAG
TATGCAAAGCATGCATCTCAATTAGTCAGCAACCAGGTGTGGAAAGTCCCCAGGCTCCCCAGCAGGCAGA
AGTATGCAAAGCATGCATCTCAATTAGTCAGCAACCATAGTCCCGCCCCTAACTCCGCCCATCCCGCCCC
TAACTCCGCCCAGTTCCGCCCATTCTCCGCCCCATGGCTGACTAATTTTTTTTATTTATGCAGAGGCCGA
GGCCGCCTCGGCCTCTGAGCTATTCCAGAAGTAGTGAGGAGGCTTTTTTGGAGGCCTAGGCTTTTGCAAA
GATCGATCAAGAGACAGGATGAGGATCGTTTCGCATGATTGAACAAGATGGATTGCACGCAGGTTCTCCG
GCCGCTTGGGTGGAGAGGCTATTCGGCTATGACTGGGCACAACAGACAATCGGCTGCTCTGATGCCGCCG
TGTTCCGGCTGTCAGCGCAGGGGCGCCCGGTTCTTTTTGTCAAGACCGACCTGTCCGGTGCCCTGAATGA
ACTGCAAGACGAGGCAGCGCGGCTATCGTGGCTGGCCACGACGGGCGTTCCTTGCGCAGCTGTGCTCGAC
GTTGTCACTGAAGCGGGAAGGGACTGGCTGCTATTGGGCGAAGTGCCGGGGCAGGATCTCCTGTCATCTC
ACCTTGCTCCTGCCGAGAAAGTATCCATCATGGCTGATGCAATGCGGCGGCTGCATACGCTTGATCCGGC
TACCTGCCCATTCGACCACCAAGCGAAACATCGCATCGAGCGAGCACGTACTCGGATGGAAGCCGGTCTT
GTCGATCAGGATGATCTGGACGAAGAGCATCAGGGGCTCGCGCCAGCCGAACTGTTCGCCAGGCTCAAGG
CGAGCATGCCCGACGGCGAGGATCTCGTCGTGACCCATGGCGATGCCTGCTTGCCGAATATCATGGTGGA
AAATGGCCGCTTTTCTGGATTCATCGACTGTGGCCGGCTGGGTGTGGCGGACCGCTATCAGGACATAGCG
TTGGCTACCCGTGATATTGCTGAAGAGCTTGGCGGCGAATGGGCTGACCGCTTCCTCGTGCTTTACGGTA
TCGCCGCTCCCGATTCGCAGCGCATCGCCTTCTATCGCCTTCTTGACGAGTTCTTCTGAGCGGGACTCTG
GGGTTCGAAATGACCGACCAAGCGACGCCCAACCTGCCATCACGAGATTTCGATTCCACCGCCGCCTTCT
ATGAAAGGTTGGGCTTCGGAATCGTTTTCCGGGACGCCGGCTGGATGATCCTCCAGCGCGGGGATCTCAT
GCTGGAGTTCTTCGCCCACCCTAGGGGGAGGCTAACTGAAACACGGAAGGAGACAATACCGGAAGGAACC
CGCGCTATGACGGCAATAAAAAGACAGAATAAAACGCACGGTGTTGGGTCGTTTGTTCATAAACGCGGGG
TTCGGTCCCAGGGCTGGCACTCTGTCGATACCCCACCGAGACCCCATTGGGGCCAATACGCCCGCGTTTC
TTCCTTTTCCCCACCCCACCCCCCAAGTTCGGGTGAAGGCCCAGGGCTCGCAGCCAACGTCGGGGCGGCA
GGCCCTGCCATAGCCTCAGGTTACTCATATATACTTTAGATTGATTTAAAACTTCATTTTTAATTTAAAA
GGATCTAGGTGAAGATCCTTTTTGATAATCTCATGACCAAAATCCCTTAACGTGAGTTTTCGTTCCACTG
AGCGTCAGACCCCGTAGAAAAGATCAAAGGATCTTCTTGAGATCCTTTTTTTCTGCGCGTAATCTGCTGC
TTGCAAACAAAAAAACCACCGCTACCAGCGGTGGTTTGTTTGCCGGATCAAGAGCTACCAACTCTTTTTC
CGAAGGTAACTGGCTTCAGCAGAGCGCAGATACCAAATACTGTCCTTCTAGTGTAGCCGTAGTTAGGCCA
CCACTTCAAGAACTCTGTAGCACCGCCTACATACCTCGCTCTGCTAATCCTGTTACCAGTGGCTGCTGCC
AGTGGCGATAAGTCGTGTCTTACCGGGTTGGACTCAAGACGATAGTTACCGGATAAGGCGCAGCGGTCGG
GCTGAACGGGGGGTTCGTGCACACAGCCCAGCTTGGAGCGAACGACCTACACCGAACTGAGATACCTACA
GCGTGAGCTATGAGAAAGCGCCACGCTTCCCGAAGGGAGAAAGGCGGACAGGTATCCGGTAAGCGGCAGG
GTCGGAACAGGAGAGCGCACGAGGGAGCTTCCAGGGGGAAACGCCTGGTATCTTTATAGTCCTGTCGGGT
TTCGCCACCTCTGACTTGAGCGTCGATTTTTGTGATGCTCGTCAGGGGGGCGGAGCCTATGGAAAAACGC
CAGCAACGCGGCCTTTTTACGGTTCCTGGCCTTTTGCTGGCCTTTTGCTCACATGTTCTTTCCTGCGTTA
TCCCCTGATTCTGTGGATAACCGTATTACCGCCATGCAT
Features (pLannotate 1.2.2; 17 found; start..end, strand, type, name):
     61..364     +  enhancer       CMV enhancer: human cytomegalovirus immediate early enhancer
    365..568     +  promoter       CMV promoter: human cytomegalovirus (CMV) immediate early promoter
    591..618     +  misc_feature   MCS (fragment): multiple cloning site
    625..2118    +  CDS            CRY2PHR: N-terminal photolyase homology region of Arabidopsis thaliana cryptochrome 2 binds to CIB1 upon exposure to blue light (Kennedy et al., 2010)
   2119..2135    +  misc_feature   MCS (fragment): multiple cloning site
   2143..2850    +  CDS            mCherry: mCherry is a basic (constitutively fluorescent) red fluorescent protein published in 2004, derived from Discosoma sp.. It is reported to be a very rapidly-maturing monomer with low acid sensitivity.
   2929..3139    +  CDS            VP16 AD (fragment): transcriptional activation domain of herpes simplex virus protein VP16 (Triezenberg et al., 1988; Cousens et al., 1989); UL48
   3184..3267    +  CDS            large T antigen (fragment): large T antigen from SV40 (simian virus 40)
   3290..3411    +  polyA_signal   SV40 poly(A) signal: SV40 polyadenylation signal
   3445..3873    -  rep_origin     f1 ori (sequence partly withheld): f1 bacteriophage origin of replication; arrow indicates direction of (+) strand synthesis
   3900..4004    +  promoter       AmpR promoter: bla
   4006..4363    +  promoter       SV40 promoter: SV40 enhancer and early promoter
   4398..5192    +  CDS            NeoR/KanR: aminoglycoside phosphotransferase from Tn5; aph(3')-II (or nptII); confers resistance to neomycin, kanamycin, and G418 (Geneticin®)
   5213..5365    +  CDS            ble (fragment): BLE_KLEPN - Experimental evidence at protein level: Swiss-Prot protein existence level 1. Binding protein with a strong affinity to the bleomycin family of antibiotics. Binds to CL990; an antimitotic-antibiotic compound. From Klebsiella pneumoniae.
   5424..5471    +  polyA_signal   HSV TK poly(A) signal: herpes simplex virus thymidine kinase polyadenylation signal (Cole and Stacy, 1985)
   5562..5578    -  polyA_signal   bGH poly(A) signal (fragment): bovine growth hormone polyadenylation signal
   5800..6388    +  rep_origin     ori: high-copy-number ColE1/pMB1/pBR322/pUC origin of replication
