>Addgene plasmid #103821 | pPHR-mCherry-NLS-VP16 | addgene full sequence | sequence record 203431 | Addgene NGS Result
[27 nt withheld, positions 1-27]
CAGGTGGCACTTTTCGGGGAAATGTGCGCGGAACCCCTATTTGTTTATTTTTCTAAATACATTCAAATAT
GTATCCGCTCATGAGACAATAACCCTGATAAATGCTTCAATAATATTGAAAAAGGAAGAGTCCTGAGGCG
GAAAGAACCAGCTGTGGAATGTGTGTCAGTTAGGGTGTGGAAAGTCCCCAGGCTCCCCAGCAGGCAGAAG
TATGCAAAGCATGCATCTCAATTAGTCAGCAACCAGGTGTGGAAAGTCCCCAGGCTCCCCAGCAGGCAGA
AGTATGCAAAGCATGCATCTCAATTAGTCAGCAACCATAGTCCCGCCCCTAACTCCGCCCATCCCGCCCC
TAACTCCGCCCAGTTCCGCCCATTCTCCGCCCCATGGCTGACTAATTTTTTTTATTTATGCAGAGGCCGA
GGCCGCCTCGGCCTCTGAGCTATTCCAGAAGTAGTGAGGAGGCTTTTTTGGAGGCCTAGGCTTTTGCAAA
GATCGATCAAGAGACAGGATGAGGATCGTTTCGCATGATTGAACAAGATGGATTGCACGCAGGTTCTCCG
GCCGCTTGGGTGGAGAGGCTATTCGGCTATGACTGGGCACAACAGACAATCGGCTGCTCTGATGCCGCCG
TGTTCCGGCTGTCAGCGCAGGGGCGCCCGGTTCTTTTTGTCAAGACCGACCTGTCCGGTGCCCTGAATGA
ACTGCAAGACGAGGCAGCGCGGCTATCGTGGCTGGCCACGACGGGCGTTCCTTGCGCAGCTGTGCTCGAC
GTTGTCACTGAAGCGGGAAGGGACTGGCTGCTATTGGGCGAAGTGCCGGGGCAGGATCTCCTGTCATCTC
ACCTTGCTCCTGCCGAGAAAGTATCCATCATGGCTGATGCAATGCGGCGGCTGCATACGCTTGATCCGGC
TACCTGCCCATTCGACCACCAAGCGAAACATCGCATCGAGCGAGCACGTACTCGGATGGAAGCCGGTCTT
GTCGATCAGGATGATCTGGACGAAGAGCATCAGGGGCTCGCGCCAGCCGAACTGTTCGCCAGGCTCAAGG
CGAGCATGCCCGACGGCGAGGATCTCGTCGTGACCCATGGCGATGCCTGCTTGCCGAATATCATGGTGGA
AAATGGCCGCTTTTCTGGATTCATCGACTGTGGCCGGCTGGGTGTGGCGGACCGCTATCAGGACATAGCG
TTGGCTACCCGTGATATTGCTGAAGAGCTTGGCGGCGAATGGGCTGACCGCTTCCTCGTGCTTTACGGTA
TCGCCGCTCCCGATTCGCAGCGCATCGCCTTCTATCGCCTTCTTGACGAGTTCTTCTGAGCGGGACTCTG
GGGTTCGAAATGACCGACCAAGCGACGCCCAACCTGCCATCACGAGATTTCGATTCCACCGCCGCCTTCT
ATGAAAGGTTGGGCTTCGGAATCGTTTTCCGGGACGCCGGCTGGATGATCCTCCAGCGCGGGGATCTCAT
GCTGGAGTTCTTCGCCCACCCTAGGGGGAGGCTAACTGAAACACGGAAGGAGACAATACCGGAAGGAACC
CGCGCTATGACGGCAATAAAAAGACAGAATAAAACGCACGGTGTTGGGTCGTTTGTTCATAAACGCGGGG
TTCGGTCCCAGGGCTGGCACTCTGTCGATACCCCACCGAGACCCCATTGGGGCCAATACGCCCGCGTTTC
TTCCTTTTCCCCACCCCACCCCCCAAGTTCGGGTGAAGGCCCAGGGCTCGCAGCCAACGTCGGGGCGGCA
GGCCCTGCCATAGCCTCAGGTTACTCATATATACTTTAGATTGATTTAAAACTTCATTTTTAATTTAAAA
GGATCTAGGTGAAGATCCTTTTTGATAATCTCATGACCAAAATCCCTTAACGTGAGTTTTCGTTCCACTG
AGCGTCAGACCCCGTAGAAAAGATCAAAGGATCTTCTTGAGATCCTTTTTTTCTGCGCGTAATCTGCTGC
TTGCAAACAAAAAAACCACCGCTACCAGCGGTGGTTTGTTTGCCGGATCAAGAGCTACCAACTCTTTTTC
CGAAGGTAACTGGCTTCAGCAGAGCGCAGATACCAAATACTGTTCTTCTAGTGTAGCCGTAGTTAGGCCA
CCACTTCAAGAACTCTGTAGCACCGCCTACATACCTCGCTCTGCTAATCCTGTTACCAGTGGCTGCTGCC
AGTGGCGATAAGTCGTGTCTTACCGGGTTGGACTCAAGACGATAGTTACCGGATAAGGCGCAGCGGTCGG
GCTGAACGGGGGGTTCGTGCACACAGCCCAGCTTGGAGCGAACGACCTACACCGAACTGAGATACCTACA
GCGTGAGCTATGAGAAAGCGCCACGCTTCCCGAAGGGAGAAAGGCGGACAGGTATCCGGTAAGCGGCAGG
GTCGGAACAGGAGAGCGCACGAGGGAGCTTCCAGGGGGAAACGCCTGGTATCTTTATAGTCCTGTCGGGT
TTCGCCACCTCTGACTTGAGCGTCGATTTTTGTGATGCTCGTCAGGGGGGCGGAGCCTATGGAAAAACGC
CAGCAACGCGGCCTTTTTACGGTTCCTGGCCTTTTGCTGGCCTTTTGCTCACATGTTCTTTCCTGCGTTA
TCCCCTGATTCTGTGGATAACCGTATTACCGCCATGCATTAGTTATTAATAGTAATCAATTACGGGGTCA
TTAGTTCATAGCCCATATATGGAGTTCCGCGTTACATAACTTACGGTAAATGGCCCGCCTGGCTGACCGC
CCAACGACCCCCGCCCATTGACGTCAATAATGACGTATGTTCCCATAGTAACGCCAATAGGGACTTTCCA
TTGACGTCAATGGGTGGAGTATTTACGGTAAACTGCCCACTTGGCAGTACATCAAGTGTATCATATGCCA
AGTACGCCCCCTATTGACGTCAATGACGGTAAATGGCCCGCCTGGCATTATGCCCAGTACATGACCTTAT
GGGACTTTCCTACTTGGCAGTACATCTACGTATTAGTCATCGCTATTACCATGGTGATGCGGTTTTGGCA
GTACATCAATGGGCGTGGATAGCGGTTTGACTCACGGGGATTTCCAAGTCTCCACCCCATTGACGTCAAT
GGGAGTTTGTTTTGGCACCAAAATCAACGGGACTTTCCAAAATGTCGTAACAACTCCGCCCCATTGACGC
AAATGGGCGGTAGGCGTGTACGGTGGGAGGTCTATATAAGCAGAGCTGGTTTAGTGAACCGTCAGATCCG
CTAGCGCTACCGGACTCAGATCTCGAGGCCACCATGAAGATGGACAAAAAGACTATAGTTTGGTTTAGAA
GAGACCTAAGGATTGAGGATAATCCTGCATTAGCAGCAGCTGCTCACGAAGGATCTGTTTTTCCTGTCTT
CATTTGGTGTCCTGAAGAAGAAGGACAGTTTTATCCTGGAAGAGCTTCAAGATGGTGGATGAAACAATCA
CTTGCTCACTTATCTCAATCCTTGAAGGCTCTTGGATCTGACCTCACTTTAATCAAAACCCACAACACGA
TTTCAGCGATCTTGGATTGTATCCGCGTTACCGGTGCTACAAAAGTCGTCTTTAACCACCTCTATGATCC
TGTTTCGTTAGTTCGGGACCATACCGTAAAGGAGAAGCTGGTGGAACGTGGGATCTCTGTGCAAAGCTAC
AATGGAGATCTATTGTATGAACCGTGGGAGATATACTGCGAAAAGGGCAAACCTTTTACGAGTTTCAATT
CTTACTGGAAGAAATGCTTAGATATGTCGATTGAATCCGTTATGCTTCCTCCTCCTTGGCGGTTGATGCC
AATAACTGCAGCGGCTGAAGCGATTTGGGCGTGTTCGATTGAAGAACTAGGGCTGGAGAATGAGGCCGAG
AAACCGAGCAATGCGTTGTTAACTAGAGCTTGGTCTCCAGGATGGAGCAATGCTGATAAGTTACTAAATG
AGTTCATCGAGAAGCAGTTGATAGATTATGCAAAGAACAGCAAGAAAGTTGTTGGGAATTCTACTTCACT
ACTTTCTCCGTATCTCCATTTCGGGGAAATAAGCGTCAGACACGTTTTCCAGTGTGCCCGGATGAAACAA
ATTATATGGGCAAGAGATAAGAACAGTGAAGGAGAAGAAAGTGCAGATCTTTTTCTTAGGGGAATCGGTT
TAAGAGAGTATTCTCGGTATATATGTTTCAACTTCCCGTTTACTCACGAGCAATCGTTGTTGAGTCATCT
TCGGTTTTTCCCTTGGGATGCTGATGTTGATAAGTTCAAGGCCTGGAGACAAGGCAGGACCGGTTATCCG
TTGGTGGATGCCGGAATGAGAGAGCTTTGGGCTACCGGATGGATGCATAACAGAATAAGAGTGATTGTTT
CAAGCTTTGCTGTGAAGTTTCTTCTCCTTCCATGGAAATGGGGAATGAAGTATTTCTGGGATACACTTTT
GGATGCTGATTTGGAATGTGACATCCTTGGCTGGCAGTATATCTCTGGGAGTATCCCCGATGGCCACGAG
CTTGATCGCTTGGACAATCCCGCGTTACAAGGCGCCAAATATGACCCAGAAGGTGAGTACATAAGGCAAT
GGCTTCCCGAGCTTGCGAGATTGCCAACTGAATGGATCCATCATCCATGGCACGCTCCTTTAACCGTACT
CAAAGCTTCTGGTGTGGAACTCGGAACAAACTATGCGAAACCCATTGTAGACATCGACACAGCTCGTGAG
CTACTAGCTAAAGCTATTTCAAGAACCCGTGAAGCACAGATCATGATCGGAGCAGCAGCCCGGGATCCAC
CGGTCGCCACCATGGTGAGCAAGGGCGAGGAGGATAACATGGCCATCATCAAGGAGTTCATGCGCTTCAA
GGTGCACATGGAGGGCTCCGTGAACGGCCACGAGTTCGAGATCGAGGGCGAGGGCGAGGGCCGCCCCTAC
GAGGGCACCCAGACCGCCAAGCTGAAGGTGACCAAGGGTGGCCCCCTGCCCTTCGCCTGGGACATCCTGT
CCCCTCAGTTCATGTACGGCTCCAAGGCCTACGTGAAGCACCCCGCCGACATCCCCGACTACTTGAAGCT
GTCCTTCCCCGAGGGCTTCAAGTGGGAGCGCGTGATGAACTTCGAGGACGGCGGCGTGGTGACCGTGACC
CAGGACTCCTCCCTGCAGGACGGCGAGTTCATCTACAAGGTGAAGCTGCGCGGCACCAACTTCCCCTCCG
ACGGCCCCGTAATGCAGAAGAAGACCATGGGCTGGGAGGCCTCCTCCGAGCGGATGTACCCCGAGGACGG
CGCCCTGAAGGGCGAGATCAAGCAGAGGCTGAAGCTGAAGGACGGCGGCCACTACGACGCTGAGGTCAAG
ACCACCTACAAGGCCAAGAAGCCCGTGCAGCTGCCCGGCGCCTACAACGTCAACATCAAGTTGGACATCA
CCTCCCACAACGAGGACTACACCATCGTGGAACAGTACGAACGCGCCGAGGGCCGCCACTCCACCGGCGG
CATGGACGAGCTGTACAAGGGTAGGGGGCGTCGACTGGGTACCCCTCCTAAGAAGAAGAGGAAGGTTGCC
CCCACCATGGATAAAAAGAAGAGAAAGGCCCCCCCGACCGATGTCAGCCTGGGGGACGAGCTCCACTTAG
ACGGCGAGGACGTGGCGATGGCGCATGCCGACGCGCTAGACGATTTCGATCTGGACATGTTGGGGGACGG
GGATTCCCCGGGTCCGGGATTTACCCCCCACGACTCCGCCCCCTACGGCGCTCTGGATATGGCCGACTTC
GAGTTTGAGCAGATGTTTACCGATGCCCCTCTAGACGGGGGGATCCACCGGATCTAGGCGGCCGCGACTC
TAGATCATAATCAGCCATACCACATTTGTAGAGGTTTTACTTGCTTTAAAAAACCTCCCACACCTCCCCC
TGAACCTGAAACATAAAATGAATGCAATTGTTGTTGTTAACTTGTTTATTGCAGCTTATAATGGTTACAA
ATAAAGCAATAGCATCACAAATTTCACAAATAAAGCATTTTTTTCACTGCATTCTAGTTGTGGTTTGTCC
AAACTCATCAATGTATCTTAAGGCGTAAATTGTAAGCGTTAATATTTTGTTAAAATTCGCGTTAAATTTT
TGTTAAATCAGCTCATTTTTTAACCAATAGGCCGAAATCGGCAAAATCCCTTATAAATCAAAAGAATAGA
CCGAGATAGGGT
[37 nt withheld, positions 6200-6236]
AAAGAACGTGGACTCCAACGTCAAAGG
[49 nt withheld, positions 6264-6312]
T
[91 nt withheld, positions 6314-6404]
G
[97 nt withheld, positions 6406-6502]
Features (pLannotate 1.2.2; 17 found; start..end, strand, type, name):
     54..158     +  promoter       AmpR promoter: bla
    160..517     +  promoter       SV40 promoter: SV40 enhancer and early promoter
    552..1346    +  CDS            NeoR/KanR: aminoglycoside phosphotransferase from Tn5; aph(3')-II (or nptII); confers resistance to neomycin, kanamycin, and G418 (Geneticin®)
   1367..1519    +  CDS            ble (fragment): BLE_KLEPN - Experimental evidence at protein level: Swiss-Prot protein existence level 1. Binding protein with a strong affinity to the bleomycin family of antibiotics. Binds to CL990; an antimitotic-antibiotic compound. From Klebsiella pneumoniae.
   1578..1625    +  polyA_signal   HSV TK poly(A) signal: herpes simplex virus thymidine kinase polyadenylation signal (Cole and Stacy, 1985)
   1716..1732    -  polyA_signal   bGH poly(A) signal (fragment): bovine growth hormone polyadenylation signal
   1954..2542    +  rep_origin     ori: high-copy-number ColE1/pMB1/pBR322/pUC origin of replication
   2717..3020    +  enhancer       CMV enhancer: human cytomegalovirus immediate early enhancer
   3021..3224    +  promoter       CMV promoter: human cytomegalovirus (CMV) immediate early promoter
   3247..3274    +  misc_feature   MCS (fragment): multiple cloning site
   3281..4774    +  CDS            CRY2PHR: N-terminal photolyase homology region of Arabidopsis thaliana cryptochrome 2 binds to CIB1 upon exposure to blue light (Kennedy et al., 2010)
   4775..4791    +  misc_feature   MCS (fragment): multiple cloning site
   4799..5506    +  CDS            mCherry: mCherry is a basic (constitutively fluorescent) red fluorescent protein published in 2004, derived from Discosoma sp.. It is reported to be a very rapidly-maturing monomer with low acid sensitivity.
   5585..5795    +  CDS            VP16 AD (fragment): transcriptional activation domain of herpes simplex virus protein VP16 (Triezenberg et al., 1988; Cousens et al., 1989); UL48
   5840..5923    +  CDS            large T antigen (fragment): large T antigen from SV40 (simian virus 40)
   5946..6067    +  polyA_signal   SV40 poly(A) signal: SV40 polyadenylation signal
   6101..27      -  rep_origin     f1 ori (across the origin) (sequence partly withheld): f1 bacteriophage origin of replication; arrow indicates direction of (+) strand synthesis
