[The description below was written by a language model from this plasmid's Addgene catalogue record and pLannotate feature annotations shown in this document.]
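Description:
pPHR-mCherry-NLS-VP16 is a 6.5 kb mammalian expression plasmid built on the Clontech pmCherry-N1 backbone. It replicates at high copy in E. coli from a ColE1/pUC-type origin and also carries an f1 phage origin. A single Tn5 NeoR/KanR (aminoglycoside phosphotransferase) gene serves both hosts: the bacterial bla promoter drives kanamycin resistance in E. coli. The SV40 enhancer/early promoter, paired with an HSV TK polyadenylation signal, provides G418 selection in mammalian cells. The short ble and bGH poly(A) matches in the feature tables are annotated only as fragments. The two sequence records (depositor and repository-sequenced) are the same length and show the same features in the same order, differing only in the numbering start point.

The payload is one fusion open reading frame expressed from the CMV immediate early enhancer/promoter and terminated by the SV40 poly(A) signal. It was cloned between XhoI and NotI, with the backbone's mCherry excised and reinserted as part of the insert. From the N-terminus it encodes the photolyase homology region (PHR) of Arabidopsis thaliana cryptochrome 2, mCherry, and the transactivation domain of herpes simplex virus VP16 (UL48, residues 412–482, with a silent G126T change). The name indicates a nuclear localization signal, but it is not annotated as a separate feature. CRY2PHR binds CIB1 on exposure to blue light.

The protein therefore acts as the soluble activator of the BLInCR system. It is diffusely present until illumination recruits it to sites marked by a separate "localizer" construct, where VP16 can activate transcription, while mCherry lets its relocalization be followed in living cells.
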