Addgene plasmid #103821: pPHR-mCherry-NLS-VP16
Purpose: Soluble BLInCR transcription activator (transactivation domain of viral VP16 protein) that is recruited to 'localizer' sites upon blue light illumination
Depositing lab: Karsten Rippe. Publication: Real-time observation of light-controlled transcription in living cells. Rademacher A, Erdel F, Trojanowski J, Schumacher S, Rippe K. J Cell Sci. 2017 Dec 15;130(24):4213-4224. doi: 10.1242/jcs.205534. Epub 2017 Nov 9. PubMed 29122982.
Backbone
  Vector backbone: pmCherry-N1
  Backbone manufacturer: Clontech
  Backbone size w/o insert (bp): 3945
  Vector type: Mammalian Expression
  Selectable markers: Neomycin (select with G418)
Growth in bacteria
  Bacterial resistance: Kanamycin, 50 μg/mL
  Growth temperature: 37°C
  Growth strain: DH5alpha
  Copy number: High Copy
Gene/Insert
  Gene/Insert name: PHR-mCherry-VP16 (alt name: PHR domain of CRY2 & transactivation domain of UL48 (VP16))
  Species: A. thaliana (mustard weed)
  Insert size (bp): 2557
  Mutation: VP16: G126T (silent, G42G)
  Entrez Gene: CRY2 (a.k.a. AT1G04400, AT-PHH1, ATCRY2, CRYPTOCHROME 2 APOPROTEIN, F19P19.14, F19P19_14, FHA, PHH1, cryptochrome 2)
  Promoter: CMV
  Cloning method: Restriction Enzyme; 5′ cloning site XhoI (not destroyed); 3′ cloning site NotI (not destroyed)
  Sequencing primers: 5′ CMV-F
Terms and licenses: Academic/Nonprofit Terms; Industry Terms: Not Available to Industry
Depositor comments: aa412-482 of UL48 (transactivation domain); mCherry was cut out from the backbone (XhoI/NotI cuts) and reinserted with the insert
How to cite: pPHR-mCherry-NLS-VP16 was a gift from Karsten Rippe (Addgene plasmid # 103821 ; http://n2t.net/addgene:103821 ; RRID:Addgene_103821)
