>Addgene plasmid #103821 | pPHR-mCherry-NLS-VP16 | depositor partial sequence | sequence record 196723 | PHR
ATGAAGATGGACAAAAAGACTATAGTTTGGTTTAGAAGAGACCTAAGGATTGAGGATAATCCTGCATTAG
CAGCAGCTGCTCACGAAGGATCTGTTTTTCCTGTCTTCATTTGGTGTCCTGAAGAAGAAGGACAGTTTTA
TCCTGGAAGAGCTTCAAGATGGTGGATGAAACAATCACTTGCTCACTTATCTCAATCCTTGAAGGCTCTT
GGATCTGACCTCACTTTAATCAAAACCCACAACACGATTTCAGCGATCTTGGATTGTATCCGCGTTACCG
GTGCTACAAAAGTCGTCTTTAACCACCTCTATGATCCTGTTTCGTTAGTTCGGGACCATACCGTAAAGGA
GAAGCTGGTGGAACGTGGGATCTCTGTGCAAAGCTACAATGGAGATCTATTGTATGAACCGTGGGAGATA
TACTGCGAAAAGGGCAAACCTTTTACGAGTTTCAATTCTTACTGGAAGAAATGCTTAGATATGTCGATTG
AATCCGTTATGCTTCCTCCTCCTTGGCGGTTGATGCCAATAACTGCAGCGGCTGAAGCGATTTGGGCGTG
TTCGATTGAAGAACTAGGGCTGGAGAATGAGGCCGAGAAACCGAGCAATGCGTTGTTAACTAGAGCTTGG
TCTCCAGGATGGAGCAATGCTGATAAGTTACTAAATGAGTTCATCGAGAAGCAGTTGATAGATTATGCAA
AGAACAGCAAGAAAGTTGTTGGGAATTCTACTTCACTACTTTCTCCGTATCTCCATTTCGGGGAAATAAG
CGTCAGACACGTTTTCCAGTGTGCCCGGATGAAACAAATTATATGGGCAAGAGATAAGAACAGTGAAGGA
GAAGAAAGTGCAGATCTTTTTCTTAGGGGAATCGGTTTAAGAGAGTATTCTCGGTATATATGTTTCAACT
TCCCGTTTACTCACGAGCAATCGTTGTTGAGTCATCTTCGGTTTTTCCCTTGGGATGCTGATGTTGATAA
GTTCAAGGCCTGGAGACAAGGCAGGACCGGTTATCCGTTGGTGGATGCCGGAATGAGAGAGCTTTGGGCT
ACCGGATGGATGCATAACAGAATAAGAGTGATTGTTTCAAGCTTTGCTGTGAAGTTTCTTCTCCTTCCAT
GGAAATGGGGAATGAAGTATTTCTGGGATACACTTTTGGATGCTGATTTGGAATGTGACATCCTTGGCTG
GCAGTATATCTCTGGGAGTATCCCCGATGGCCACGAGCTTGATCGCTTGGACAATCCCGCGTTACAAGGC
GCCAAATATGACCCAGAAGGTGAGTACATAAGGCAATGGCTTCCCGAGCTTGCGAGATTGCCAACTGAAT
GGATCCATCATCCATGGGACGCTCCTTTAACCGTACTCAAAGCTTCTGGTGTGGAACTCGGAACAAACTA
TGCGAAACCCATTGTAGACATCGACACAGCTCGTGAGCTACTAGCTAAAGCTATTTCAAGAACCCGTGAA
GCACAGATCATGATCGGAGCAGCA
