>Addgene plasmid #103821 | pPHR-mCherry-NLS-VP16 | depositor partial sequence | sequence record 196724 | mCherry
ATGGTGAGCAAGGGCGAGGAGGATAACATGGCCATCATCAAGGAGTTCATGCGCTTCAAGGTGCACATGG
AGGGCTCCGTGAACGGCCACGAGTTCGAGATCGAGGGCGAGGGCGAGGGCCGCCCCTACGAGGGCACCCA
GACCGCCAAGCTGAAGGTGACCAAGGGTGGCCCCCTGCCCTTCGCCTGGGACATCCTGTCCCCTCAGTTC
ATGTACGGCTCCAAGGCCTACGTGAAGCACCCCGCCGACATCCCCGACTACTTGAAGCTGTCCTTCCCCG
AGGGCTTCAAGTGGGAGCGCGTGATGAACTTCGAGGACGGCGGCGTGGTGACCGTGACCCAGGACTCCTC
CCTGCAGGACGGCGAGTTCATCTACAAGGTGAAGCTGCGCGGCACCAACTTCCCCTCCGACGGCCCCGTA
ATGCAGAAGAAGACCATGGGCTGGGAGGCCTCCTCCGAGCGGATGTACCCCGAGGACGGCGCCCTGAAGG
GCGAGATCAAGCAGAGGCTGAAGCTGAAGGACGGCGGCCACTACGACGCTGAGGTCAAGACCACCTACAA
GGCCAAGAAGCCCGTGCAGCTGCCCGGCGCCTACAACGTCAACATCAAGTTGGACATCACCTCCCACAAC
GAGGACTACACCATCGTGGAACAGTACGAACGCGCCGAGGGCCGCCACTCCACCGGCGGCATGGACGAGC
TGTACAAG
